Addgene plasmid #44189: Syntaxin-4 d24
Depositing lab: Thomas Weimbs. Depositing organization: University of California, Santa Barbara. Publication: Basolateral sorting of syntaxin 4 is dependent on its N-terminal domain and the AP1B clathrin adaptor, and required for the epithelial cell polarity. Reales E, Sharma N, Low SH, Folsch H, Weimbs T. PLoS One. 2011;6(6):e21181. doi: 10.1371/journal.pone.0021181. Epub 2011 Jun 15. PubMed 21698262.
Backbone
  Vector backbone: pcDNA4/TO
  Backbone manufacturer: Invitrogen
  Backbone size w/o insert (bp): 5100
  Modifications to backbone: added myc tag
  Vector type: Mammalian Expression
  Selectable markers: Zeocin
Growth in bacteria
  Bacterial resistance: Ampicillin, 100 μg/mL
  Growth temperature: 37°C
  Growth strain: DH5alpha
  Copy number: Unknown
Gene/Insert
  Gene/Insert name: Syntaxin-4 (alt names: Stx4; Syn4)
  Species: H. sapiens (human)
  Mutation: deleted first 24 amino acids
  Tag / fusion protein: 2xMyc (C terminal on backbone); His (C terminal on backbone)
Terms and licenses: Academic/Nonprofit Terms; Industry Terms: Not Available to Industry
Depositor comments: double myc tag followed by hexa-histidine tag
How to cite: Syntaxin-4 d24 was a gift from Thomas Weimbs (Addgene plasmid # 44189 ; http://n2t.net/addgene:44189 ; RRID:Addgene_44189)
