[The description below was written by a language model from this plasmid's Addgene catalogue record.]
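Description:
Syntaxin-4 d24 is a mammalian expression plasmid built on the Invitrogen pcDNA4/TO backbone (about 5.1 kb without insert), modified by the depositor to add a myc tag. It is propagated in E. coli under ampicillin selection, and it carries a Zeocin marker for selecting transfected mammalian cells. No feature table accompanies the record, so the promoter and other regulatory elements are not itemised. The pcDNA4/TO series is generally known as the tetracycline-regulated expression vector of the T-REx system, in which a CMV promoter bearing tet operator sites is repressed in cells expressing the Tet repressor and is constitutively active in cells lacking it.

The insert encodes human syntaxin-4 (Stx4, Syn4), a plasma membrane t-SNARE, with the first 24 amino acids deleted. The truncated protein is fused at its C terminus to backbone-encoded tags, a double myc epitope followed by a hexahistidine tag. These allow immunodetection of the exogenous protein and distinguish it from endogenous syntaxin-4. The His tag could also support affinity capture.

Judging from the associated publication, the construct belongs to a study of how syntaxin-4 is sorted to the basolateral membrane of polarized epithelial cells. That work found that sorting depends on the protein's N-terminal domain and on the AP1B clathrin adaptor, and that it is required for epithelial cell polarity. This N-terminal deletion mutant is therefore presumably suited to mapping the targeting signal within that region, by comparing its localization with that of full-length syntaxin-4 or other truncations, though the record does not describe the specific experiments performed with it.
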