>Addgene plasmid #44189 | Syntaxin-4 d24 | addgene partial sequence | sequence record 66273 | CMV-F 5'-CGCAAATGGGCGGTAGGCGTG-3'
AGCAGAGCTCTCCCTATCAGTGATAGAGATCTCCCTATCAGTGATAGAGATCGTCGACGAGCTCGTTTAG
TGAACCGTCAGATCGCCTGGAGACGCCATCCACGCTGTTTTGACCTCCATAGAAGACACCGGGACCGATC
CAGCCTCCGGACTCTAGCGTTTAAACTTAAGCTTGGTACCGAGCTCGGATCCACTAGTCCAGTGTGGTGG
AATTCGATATGCTGGTGGTGCACCCGGGCACGGCACGGCTGGGGAGCCCGGACGAGGAGTTCTTCCACAA
GGTCCGGACAATTCGGCAGACTATTGTCAAACTGGGGAATAAAGTCCAGGAGTTGGAGAAACAGCAGGTC
ACCATCCTGGCCACGCCCCTTCCCGAGGAGAGCATGAAGCAGGAGCTGCAGAACCTGCGCGATGAGATCA
AACAGCTGGGGAGGGAGATCCGCCTGCAGCTGAAGGCCATAGAGCCCCAGAAGGAGGAAGCTGATGAGAA
CTATAACTCCGTCAACACAAGAATGAGAAAAACCCAGCATGGGGTCCTGTCCCAGCAATTCGTGGAGCTC
ATCAACAAGTGCAATTCAATGCAGTCCGAATACCGGGAGAAGAACGTGGAGCGGATTCGGAGGCAGCTGA
AGATCACCAATGCTGGGATGGTGTCTGATGAGGAGTTGGAGCAGATGCTGGACAGTGGGCAAAGCGAGGT
GTTTGTGTCCAATATCCTGAAGGACACGCAGGTGACTCGACAGGCCTTAAATGAGATCTCGGCCCGGCAC
AGTGAGATCCAGCAGCTTGAACGCAGTATTCGTGAGCTGCACGACATATTCACTTTTCTGGCTACCGAAG
TGGAGATGCAGGGGGAGATGATCAATCGGATTGAGAAGAACATCCTGAGCTCAGCGGACTACGTGGAACG
TGGGCAGGAGCACGTCAAGACGGCCCTGGAGAACCAGAAGAAG
