>Addgene plasmid #44189 | Syntaxin-4 d24 | addgene partial sequence | sequence record 66275 | BGH-rev 5'-TAGAAGGCACAGTCGAGG-3'
ATGGTGATGGTGATGATGACCGGTATGCATATTCAGATCCTCTTCTGAGATGAGTTTTTGTTCGAAGGGC
CCCAGATCCTCTTCTGAGATGAGTTTTTGTTCTCGAGCTCCAACCACTGTGACGCCAATGATGACTGCTA
GGAGGACGACGGTGATGGACACACAGATGGCAATCAAGACTTTCTTCTTCCTCGCCTTCTTCTGGTTCTC
CAGGGCCGTCTTGACGTGCTCCTGCCCACGTTCCACGTAGTCCGCTGAGCTCAGGATGTTCTTCTCAATC
CGATTGATCATCTCCCCCTGCATCTCCACTTCGGTAGCCAGAAAAGTGAATATGTCGTGCAGCTCACGAA
TACTGCGTTCAAGCTGCTGGATCTCACTGTGCCGGGCCGAGATCTCATTTAAGGCCTGTCGAGTCACCTG
CGTGTCCTTCAGGATATTGGACACAAACACCTCGCTTTGCCCACTGTCCAGCATCTGCTCCAACTCCTCA
TCAGACACCATCCCAGCATTGGTGATCTTCAGCTGCCTCCGAATCCGCTCCACGTTCTTCTCCCGGTATT
CGGACTGCATTGAATTGCACTTGTTGATGAGCTCCACGAATTGCTGGGACAGGACCCCATGCTGGGTTTT
TCTCATTCTTGTGTTGACGGAGTTATAGTTCTCATCAGCTTCCTCCTTCTGGGGCTCTATGGCCTTCAGC
TGCAGGCGGATCTCCCTCCCCAGCTGTTTGATCTCATCGCGCAGGTTCTGCAGCTCCTGCTTCATGCTCT
CCTCGGGAAGGGGCGTGGCCA
